>Addgene plasmid #144864 | TFORF3388 | addgene full sequence | sequence record 404441 | Addgene NGS Result
TTAATGTAGTCTTATGCAATACTCTTGTAGTCTTGCAACATGGTAACGATGAGTTAGCAACATGCCTTAC
AAGGAGAGAAAAAGCACCGTGCATGCCGATTGGTGGAAGTAAGGTGGTACGATCGTGCCTTATTAGGAAG
GCAACAGACGGGTCTGACATGGATTGGACGAACCACTGAATTGCCGCATTGCAGAGATATTGTATTTAAG
TGCCTAGCTCGATACATAAACGGGTCTCTCTGGTTAGACCAGATCTGAGCCTGGGAGCTCTCTGGCTAAC
TAGGGAACCCACTGCTTAAGCCTCAATAAAGCTTGCCTTGAGTGCTTCAAGTAGTGTGTGCCCGTCTGTT
GTGTGACTCTGGTAACTAGAGATCCCTCAGACCCTTTTAGTCAGTGTGGAAAATCTCTAGCAGTGGCGCC
CGAACAGGGACTTGAAAGCGAAAGGGAAACCAGAGGAGCTCTCTCGACGCAGGACTCGGCTTGCTGAAGC
GCGCACGGCAAGAGGCGAGGGGCGGCGACTGGTGAGTACGCCAAAAATTTTGACTAGCGGAGGCTAGAAG
GAGAGAGATGGGTGCGAGAGCGTCAGTATTAAGCGGGGGAGAATTAGATCGCGATGGGAAAAAATTCGGT
TAAGGCCAGGGGGAAAGAAAAAATATAAATTAAAACATATAGTATGGGCAAGCAGGGAGCTAGAACGATT
CGCAGTTAATCCTGGCCTGTTAGAAACATCAGAAGGCTGTAGACAAATACTGGGACAGCTACAACCATCC
CTTCAGACAGGATCAGAAGAACTTAGATCATTATATAATACAGTAGCAACCCTCTATTGTGTGCATCAAA
GGATAGAGATAAAAGACACCAAGGAAGCTTTAGACAAGATAGAGGAAGAGCAAAACAAAAGTAAGACCAC
CGCACAGCAAGCGGCCGCTGATCTTCAGACCTGGAGGAGGAGATATGAGGGACAATTGGAGAAGTGAATT
ATATAAATATAAAGTAGTAAAAATTGAACCATTAGGAGTAGCACCCACCAAGGCAAAGAGAAGAGTGGTG
CAGAGAGAAAAAAGAGCAGTGGGAATAGGAGCTTTGTTCCTTGGGTTCTTGGGAGCAGCAGGAAGCACTA
TGGGCGCAGCGTCAATGACGCTGACGGTACAGGCCAGACAATTATTGTCTGGTATAGTGCAGCAGCAGAA
CAATTTGCTGAGGGCTATTGAGGCGCAACAGCATCTGTTGCAACTCACAGTCTGGGGCATCAAGCAGCTC
CAGGCAAGAATCCTGGCTGTGGAAAGATACCTAAAGGATCAACAGCTCCTGGGGATTTGGGGTTGCTCTG
GAAAACTCATTTGCACCACTGCTGTGCCTTGGAATGCTAGTTGGAGTAATAAATCTCTGGAACAGATTTG
GAATCACACGACCTGGATGGAGTGGGACAGAGAAATTAACAATTACACAAGCTTAATACACTCCTTAATT
GAAGAATCGCAAAACCAGCAAGAAAAGAATGAACAAGAATTATTGGAATTAGATAAATGGGCAAGTTTGT
GGAATTGGTTTAACATAACAAATTGGCTGTGGTATATAAAATTATTCATAATGATAGTAGGAGGCTTGGT
AGGTTTAAGAATAGTTTTTGCTGTACTTTCTATAGTGAATAGAGTTAGGCAGGGATATTCACCATTATCG
TTTCAGACCCACCTCCCAACCCCGAGGGGACCCATGCATTGCATCTCAATTAGTCAGCAACCAGGTGTGG
AAAGTCCCCAGGCTCCCCAGCAGGCAGAAGTATGCAAAGCATGCGTCTCAATTAGTCAGCAACCATAGTC
CCGCCCCTAACTCCGCCCATCCCGCCCCTAACTCCGCCCAGTTCCGCCCATTCTCCGCCCCATGGCTGAC
TAATTTTTTTTATTTATGCAGAGGCCGAGGCCGCCTCGGCCTCTGAGCTATTCCAGAAGTAGTGAGGAGG
CTTTTTTGGAGGCCTAGGCTTTTGCAAAAAGCTTTCTAGAGGTACCACCGGAGCTTACCATGACCGAGTA
CAAGCCCACGGTGCGCCTCGCCACCCGCGACGACGTCCCCAGGGCCGTACGCACCCTCGCCGCCGCGTTC
GCCGACTACCCCGCCACGCGCCACACCGTCGATCCGGACCGCCACATCGAGCGGGTCACCGAGCTGCAAG
AACTCTTCCTCACGCGCGTCGGGCTCGACATCGGCAAGGTGTGGGTCGCGGACGACGGCGCCGCCGTGGC
GGTCTGGACCACGCCGGAGAGCGTCGAAGCGGGGGCGGTGTTCGCCGAGATCGGCCCGCGCATGGCCGAG
TTGAGCGGTTCCCGGCTGGCCGCGCAGCAACAGATGGAAGGCCTCCTGGCGCCGCACCGGCCCAAGGAGC
CCGCGTGGTTCCTGGCCACCGTCGGCGTCTCGCCCGACCACCAGGGCAAGGGTCTGGGCAGCGCCGTCGT
GCTCCCCGGAGTGGAGGCGGCCGAGCGCGCCGGGGTGCCCGCCTTCCTGGAGACCTCCGCGCCCCGCAAC
CTCCCCTTCTACGAGCGGCTCGGCTTCACCGTCACCGCCGACGTCGAGGTGCCCGAAGGACCGCGCACCT
GGTGCATGACCCGCAAGCCCGGTGCCAGTTAACGAATTCTAGATCTTGAGACAAATGGCAGTATTCATCC
ACAATTTTAAAAGAAAAGGGGGGATTGGGGGGTACAGTGCAGGGGAAAGAATAGTAGACATAATAGCAAC
AGACATACAAACTAAAGAATTACAAAAACAAATTACAAAAATTCAAAATTTTCGGGTTTATTACAGGGAC
AGCAGAGATCCACTTTGGCGCCGGCTCGAGGCCTGCAGGTGCAAAGATGGATAAAGTTTTAAACAGAGAG
GAATCTTTGCAGCTAATGGACCTTCTAGGTCTTGAAAGGAGTGGGAATTGGCTCCGGTGCCCGTCAGTGG
GCAGAGCGCACATCGCCCACAGTCCCCGAGAAGTTGGGGGGAGGGGTCGGCAATTGAACCGGTGCCTAGA
GAAGGTGGCGCGGGGTAAACTGGGAAAGTGATGTCGTGTACTGGCTCCGCCTTTTTCCCGAGGGTGGGGG
AGAACCGTATATAAGTGCAGTAGTCGCCGTGAACGTTCTTTTTCGCAACGGGTTTGCCGCCAGAACACAG
GTAAGTGCCGTGTGTGGTTCCCGCGGGCCTGGCCTCTTTACGGGTTATGGCCCTTGCGTGCCTTGAATTA
CTTCCACCTGGCTGCAGTACGTGATTCTTGATCCCGAGCTTCGGGTTGGAAGTGGGTGGGAGAGTTCGAG
GCCTTGCGCTTAAGGAGCCCCTTCGCCTCGTGCTTGAGTTGAGGCCTGGCCTGGGCGCTGGGGCCGCCGC
GTGCGAATCTGGTGGCACCTTCGCGCCTGTCTCGCTGCTTTCGATAAGTCTCTAGCCATTTAAAATTTTT
GATGACCTGCTGCGACGCTTTTTTTCTGGCAAGATAGTCTTGTAAATGCGGGCCAAGATCTGCACACTGG
TATTTCGGTTTTTGGGGCCGCGGGCGGCGACGGGGCCCGTGCGTCCCAGCGCACATGTTCGGCGAGGCGG
GGCCTGCGAGCGCGGCCACCGAGAATCGGACGGGGGTAGTCTCAAGCTGGCCGGCCTGCTCTGGTGCCTG
GCCTCGCGCCGCCGTGTATCGCCCCGCCCTGGGCGGCAAGGCTGGCCCGGTCGGCACCAGTTGCGTGAGC
GGAAAGATGGCCGCTTCCCGGCCCTGCTGCAGGGAGCTCAAAATGGAGGACGCGGCGCTCGGGAGAGCGG
GCGGGTGAGTCACCCACACAAAGGAAAAGGGCCTTTCCGTCCTCAGCCGTCGCTTCATGTGACTCCACGG
AGTACCGGGCGCCGTCCAGGCACCTCGATTAGTTCTCGAGCTTTTGGAGTACGTCGTCTTTAGGTTGGGG
GGAGGGGTTTTATGCGATGGAGTTTCCCCACACTGAGTGGGTGGAGACTGAAGTTAGGCCAGCTTGGCAC
TTGATGTAATTCTCCTTGGAATTTGCCCTTTTTGAGTTTGGATCTTGGTTCATTCTCAAGCCTCAGACAG
TGGTTCAAAGTTTTTTTCTTCCATTTCAGGTGTCGTGAGGCTAGCATCGATTGATCAACAAGTTTGTACA
AAAAAGTTGGGCATGTTCAAGAGAATGGCCGAATTTGGGCCTGACTCCGGCGGGAGAGTAAAGGGTGTTA
CTATCGTTAAACCAATAGTTTACGGTAATGTTGCTCGGTATTTTGGAAAGAAAAGAGAAGAAGATGGGCA
CACTCATCAGTGGACAGTATATGTGAAACCATATAGAAATGAGGATATGTCAGCATATGTGAAGAAAATC
CAGTTTAAATTACATGAAAGCTATGGCAATCCTTTAAGAGTTGTTACTAAACCTCCATATGAAATTACTG
AAACAGGATGGGGTGAATTCGAAATAATCATCAAAATATTTTTCATTGACCCTAATGAAAGACCTGTAAC
CCTGTATCATTTGCTAAAGCTGTTTCAATCAGACACCAATGCAATGCTGGGGAAAAAGACAGTGGTTTCA
GAGTTCTATGATGAAATGATATTTCAAGACCCAACAGCAATGATGCAACAATTATTGACAACATCTCGTC
AGCTAACATTAGGAGCCTATAAGCATGAAACAGAATTTGCAGAGCTTGAAGTGAAAACCAGAGAAAAATT
AGAAGCTGCTAAGAAAAAAACAAGCTTTGAGATTGCAGAGCTTAAGGAGAGATTAAAAGCAAGTCGTGAA
ACTATAAATTGTTTAAAAAATGAAATCAGAAAACTTGAAGAAGATGACCAAGCAAAAGACATATACCCAA
CTTTCTTGTACAAAGTGGTTGATATCGGTAAGCCTATCCCTAACCCTCTCCTCGGTCTCGATTCTACGTA
GTAATGAACTAGTCCGTAACTTGAAAGTATTTCGATTTCTTGGCTTTATATATCTTGTGGAAAGGACGAG
TATTTAAAGATTCGAACCAATTAACGCGTTAAGTCGACAATCAACCTCTGGATTACAAAATTTGTGAAAG
ATTGACTGGTATTCTTAACTATGTTGCTCCTTTTACGCTATGTGGATACGCTGCTTTAATGCCTTTGTAT
CATGCTATTGCTTCCCGTATGGCTTTCATTTTCTCCTCCTTGTATAAATCCTGGTTGCTGTCTCTTTATG
AGGAGTTGTGGCCCGTTGTCAGGCAACGTGGCGTGGTGTGCACTGTGTTTGCTGACGCAACCCCCACTGG
TTGGGGCATTGCCACCACCTGTCAGCTCCTTTCCGGGACTTTCGCTTTCCCCCTCCCTATTGCCACGGCG
GAACTCATCGCCGCCTGCCTTGCCCGCTGCTGGACAGGGGCTCGGCTGTTGGGCACTGACAATTCCGTGG
TGTTGTCGGGGAAATCATCGTCCTTTCCTTGGCTGCTCGCCTGTGTTGCCACCTGGATTCTGCGCGGGAC
GTCCTTCTGCTACGTCCCTTCGGCCCTCAATCCAGCGGACCTTCCTTCCCGCGGCCTGCTGCCGGCTCTG
CGGCCTCTTCCGCGTCTTCGCCTTCGCCCTCAGACGAGTCGGATCTCCCTTTGGGCCGCCTCCCCGCGTC
GACTTTAAGACCAATGACTTACAAGGCAGCTGTAGATCTTAGCCACTTTTTAAAAGAAAAGGGGGGACTG
GAAGGGCTAATTCACTCCCAACGAAGACAAGATCTGCTTTTTGCTTGTACTGGGTCTCTCTGGTTAGACC
AGATCTGAGCCTGGGAGCTCTCTGGCTAACTAGGGAACCCACTGCTTAAGCCTCAATAAAGCTTGCCTTG
AGTGCTTCAAGTAGTGTGTGCCCGTCTGTTGTGTGACTCTGGTAACTAGAGATCCCTCAGACCCTTTTAG
TCAGTGTGGAAAATCTCTAGCAGTACGTATAGTAGTTCATGTCATCTTATTATTCAGTATTTATAACTTG
CAAAGAAATGAATATCAGAGAGTGAGAGGAACTTGTTTATTGCAGCTTATAATGGTTACAAATAAAGCAA
TAGCATCACAAATTTCACAAATAAAGCATTTTTTTCACTGCATTCTAGTTGTGGTTTGTCCAAACTCATC
AATGTATCTTATCATGTCTGGCTCTAGCTATCCCGCCCCTAACTCCGCCCATCCCGCCCCTAACTCCGCC
CAGTTCCGCCCATTCTCCGCCCCATGGCTGACTAATTTTTTTTATTTATGCAGAGGCCGAGGCCGCCTCG
GCCTCTGAGCTATTCCAGAAGTAGTGAGGAGGCTTTTTTGGAGGCCTAGGGACGTACCCAATTCGCCCTA
TAGTGAGTCGTATTACGCGCGCTCACTGGCCGTCGTTTTACAACGTCGTGACTGGGAAAACCCTGGCGTT
ACCCAACTTAATCGCCTTGCAGCACATCCCCCTTTCGCCAGCTGGCGTAATAGCGAAGAGGCCCGCACCG
ATCGCCCTTCCCAACAGTTGCGCAGCCTGAATGGCGAATGGG
[124 nt withheld, positions 6483-6606]
C
[91 nt withheld, positions 6608-6698]
A
[49 nt withheld, positions 6700-6748]
CCTTTGACGTTGGAGTCCACGTTCTTT
[37 nt withheld, positions 6776-6812]
ACCCTATCTCGGTCTATTCTTTTGATTTATAAGGGATTTTGCCGATTTCGGCCTATTGGTTAAAAAATGA
GCTGATTTAACAAAAATTTAACGCGAATTTTAACAAAATATTAACGCTTACAATTTAGGTGGCACTTTTC
GGGGAAATGTGCGCGGAACCCCTATTTGTTTATTTTTCTAAATACATTCAAATATGTATCCGCTCATGAG
ACAATAACCCTGATAAATGCTTCAATAATATTGAAAAAGGAAGAGTATGAGTATTCAACATTTCCGTGTC
GCCCTTATTCCCTTTTTTGCGGCATTTTGCCTTCCTGTTTTTGCTCACCCAGAAACGCTGGTGAAAGTAA
AAGATGCTGAAGATCAGTTGGGTGCACGAGTGGGTTACATCGAACTGGATCTCAACAGCGGTAAGATCCT
TGAGAGTTTTCGCCCCGAAGAACGTTTTCCAATGATGAGCACTTTTAAAGTTCTGCTATGTGGCGCGGTA
TTATCCCGTATTGACGCCGGGCAAGAGCAACTCGGTCGCCGCATACACTATTCTCAGAATGACTTGGTTG
AGTACTCACCAGTCACAGAAAAGCATCTTACGGATGGCATGACAGTAAGAGAATTATGCAGTGCTGCCAT
AACCATGAGTGATAACACTGCGGCCAACTTACTTCTGACAACGATCGGAGGACCGAAGGAGCTAACCGCT
TTTTTGCACAACATGGGGGATCATGTAACTCGCCTTGATCGTTGGGAACCGGAGCTGAATGAAGCCATAC
CAAACGACGAGCGTGACACCACGATGCCTGTAGCAATGGCAACAACGTTGCGCAAACTATTAACTGGCGA
ACTACTTACTCTAGCTTCCCGGCAACAATTAATAGACTGGATGGAGGCGGATAAAGTTGCAGGACCACTT
CTGCGCTCGGCCCTTCCGGCTGGCTGGTTTATTGCTGATAAATCTGGAGCCGGTGAGCGTGGGTCTCGCG
GTATCATTGCAGCACTGGGGCCAGATGGTAAGCCCTCCCGTATCGTAGTTATCTACACGACGGGGAGTCA
GGCAACTATGGATGAACGAAATAGACAGATCGCTGAGATAGGTGCCTCACTGATTAAGCATTGGTAACTG
TCAGACCAAGTTTACTCATATATACTTTAGATTGATTTAAAACTTCATTTTTAATTTAAAAGGATCTAGG
TGAAGATCCTTTTTGATAATCTCATGACCAAAATCCCTTAACGTGAGTTTTCGTTCCACTGAGCGTCAGA
CCCCGTAGAAAAGATCAAAGGATCTTCTTGAGATCCTTTTTTTCTGCGCGTAATCTGCTGCTTGCAAACA
AAAAAACCACCGCTACCAGCGGTGGTTTGTTTGCCGGATCAAGAGCTACCAACTCTTTTTCCGAAGGTAA
CTGGCTTCAGCAGAGCGCAGATACCAAATACTGTTCTTCTAGTGTAGCCGTAGTTAGGCCACCACTTCAA
GAACTCTGTAGCACCGCCTACATACCTCGCTCTGCTAATCCTGTTACCAGTGGCTGCTGCCAGTGGCGAT
AAGTCGTGTCTTACCGGGTTGGACTCAAGACGATAGTTACCGGATAAGGCGCAGCGGTCGGGCTGAACGG
GGGGTTCGTGCACACAGCCCAGCTTGGAGCGAACGACCTACACCGAACTGAGATACCTACAGCGTGAGCT
ATGAGAAAGCGCCACGCTTCCCGAAGGGAGAAAGGCGGACAGGTATCCGGTAAGCGGCAGGGTCGGAACA
GGAGAGCGCACGAGGGAGCTTCCAGGGGGAAACGCCTGGTATCTTTATAGTCCTGTCGGGTTTCGCCACC
TCTGACTTGAGCGTCGATTTTTGTGATGCTCGTCAGGGGGGCGGAGCCTATGGAAAAACGCCAGCAACGC
GGCCTTTTTACGGTTCCTGGCCTTTTGCTGGCCTTTTGCTCACATGTTCTTTCCTGCGTTATCCCCTGAT
TCTGTGGATAACCGTATTACCGCCTTTGAGTGAGCTGATACCGCTCGCCGCAGCCGAACGACCGAGCGCA
GCGAGTCAGTGAGCGAGGAAGCGGAAGAGCGCCCAATACGCAAACCGCCTCTCCCCGCGCGTTGGCCGAT
TCATTAATGCAGCTGGCACGACAGGTTTCCCGACTGGAAAGCGGGCAGTGAGCGCAACGCAATTAATGTG
AGTTAGCTCACTCATTAGGCACCCCAGGCTTTACACTTTATGCTTCCGGCTCGTATGTTGTGTGGAATTG
TGAGCGGATAACAATTTCACACAGGAAACAGCTATGACCATGATTACGCCAAGCGCGCAATTAACCCTCA
CTAAAGGGAACAAAAGCTGGAGCTGCAAGC
Features (pLannotate 1.2.2; 34 found; start..end, strand, type, name):
      5..231     +  promoter       RSV promoter: Rous sarcoma virus enhancer/promoter
    232..412     +  LTR            5' LTR (truncated): truncated 5' long terminal repeat (LTR) from HIV-1
    459..584     +  misc_feature   HIV-1 Ψ: packaging signal of human immunodeficiency virus type 1
    568..931     +  CDS            HIV-1 gag (fragment): gag protein from human immunodeficiency virus 1; gag
   1077..1310    +  misc_feature   RRE: The Rev response element (RRE) of HIV-1 allows for Rev-dependent mRNA export from the nucleus to the cytoplasm.
   1687..1713    +  CDS            Rev (fragment): human immunodeficiency virus 1 (HIV-1) Rev protein; rev; enhances nuclear export of unspliced and incompletely spliced viral mRNAs
   1720..1743    +  promoter       SV40 promoter (fragment): SV40 early promoter
   1744..1815    +  promoter       SV40 promoter (fragment): SV40 enhancer and early promoter
   1839..1974    +  rep_origin     SV40 ori: SV40 origin of replication
   2020..2616    +  CDS            PuroR (fragment): puromycin N-acetyltransferase; pac from Streptomyces; confers resistance to puromycin
   2665..2782    +  misc_feature   cPPT/CTS: central polypurine tract and central termination sequence of HIV-1
   2847..2913    +  CDS            small t antigen (fragment): SV40 (simian virus 40) small t antigen
   2920..4098    +  promoter       EF-1α promoter: strong constitutive promoter for human elongation factor EF-1α
   4119..4136    +  protein_bind   attB1 (fragment): mutant version of attB; core recombination site for the Gateway® BP reaction BP Clonase™
   4143..4823    +  CDS            YEATS4: YETS4_HUMAN - Also known as GAS41 From Homo sapiens (Human).
   4825..4849    -  protein_bind   attB2: mutant version of attB; recombination site for the Gateway® BP reaction BP Clonase™
   4857..4898    +  CDS            V5 tag: epitope tag from simian virus 5
   4914..4967    +  promoter       U6 promoter (fragment): RNA polymerase III promoter for human U6 snRNA
   5009..5597    +  misc_feature   WPRE: woodchuck hepatitis virus posttranscriptional regulatory element
   5648..5667    +  misc_feature   cPPT/CTS (fragment): central polypurine tract and central termination sequence of HIV-1
   5669..5902    +  LTR            3' LTR (ΔU3): self-inactivating 3' long terminal repeat (LTR) from HIV-1
   5980..6101    +  polyA_signal   SV40 poly(A) signal: SV40 polyadenylation signal
   6141..6276    +  rep_origin     SV40 ori: SV40 origin of replication
   6297..6315    -  promoter       T7 promoter: promoter for bacteriophage T7 RNA polymerase
   6323..6478    +  CDS            lacZα (fragment): LacZα fragment of β-galactosidase; lacZ fragment
   6483..6911    +  rep_origin     f1 ori (sequence partly withheld): f1 bacteriophage origin of replication; arrow indicates direction of (+) strand synthesis
   6964..7068    +  promoter       AmpR promoter: bla
   7069..7929    +  CDS            AmpR: β-lactamase; bla; confers resistance to ampicillin, carbenicillin, and related antibiotics
   8100..8688    +  rep_origin     ori: high-copy-number ColE1/pMB1/pBR322/pUC origin of replication
   8871..8963    +  CDS            lacI (fragment): lac repressor; lacI; The lac repressor binds to the lac operator to inhibit transcription in E. coli. This inhibition can be relieved by adding lactose or isopropyl-β-D-thiogalactopyranoside (IPTG).
   8976..8997    +  protein_bind   CAP binding site: CAP binding activates transcription in the presence of cAMP. E. coli catabolite activator protein
   9012..9042    +  promoter       lac promoter: promoter for the E. coli lac operon
   9050..9066    +  protein_bind   lac operator: The lac repressor binds to the lac operator to inhibit transcription in E. coli. This inhibition can be relieved by adding lactose or isopropyl-β-D-thiogalactopyranoside (IPTG). lac repressor encoded by lacI
   9111..9129    +  promoter       T3 promoter: promoter for bacteriophage T3 RNA polymerase
