[The description below was written by a language model from this plasmid's Addgene catalogue record and pLannotate feature annotations shown in this document.]
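Description:
TFORF3388 is a lentiviral mammalian expression plasmid built on the pLX_TRC317 backbone and carrying the human YEATS4 (GAS41) open reading frame, one member of a barcoded transcription factor ORF collection. It is maintained in E. coli through a high-copy ColE1/pUC-type origin with ampicillin selection from the bla gene, and the backbone also contains an f1 origin plus residual lac, T7 and T3 elements. The depositor notes that the plasmid can recombine.

The viral portion has a third-generation, self-inactivating layout. An RSV promoter drives a truncated HIV-1 5' LTR, followed by the Ψ packaging signal with a gag fragment, the RRE for Rev-dependent export of the genomic RNA, a cPPT/CTS, and a ΔU3 3' LTR that silences LTR promoter activity after integration. An SV40 poly(A) signal lies downstream of the 3' LTR. Within the provirus, an SV40 early promoter/origin region precedes a puromycin N-acetyltransferase gene, allowing selection of transduced cells. Downstream, the EF-1α promoter drives YEATS4, which was introduced by Gateway cloning and is flanked by attB1 and attB2 sites. A V5 epitope tag follows attB2 to give a C-terminal fusion, and a WPRE further downstream enhances transcript expression.

The record states that each construct carries a unique 24-bp barcode, but this is not annotated in the feature table. The catalogued 888 bp insert is also longer than the roughly 680 bp annotated coding region, so it probably includes flanking sequence. The vector is intended for overexpressing YEATS4 in mammalian cells, especially in pooled screens where barcode readout identifies which factor each cell received.
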