Addgene plasmid #144864: TFORF3388
Purpose: Lentiviral vector for overexpressing transcription factor ORFs with unique 24-bp barcodes. Barcodes facilitate identification of transcription factors in pooled screens.
Depositing lab: Feng Zhang. Depositing organization: Broad Institute. Publication: A transcription factor atlas of directed differentiation. Joung J, Ma S, Tay T, Geiger-Schuller KR, Kirchgatterer PC, Verdine VK, Guo B, Arias-Garcia MA, Allen WE, Singh A, Kuksenko O, Abudayyeh OO, Gootenberg JS, Fu Z, Macrae RK, Buenrostro JD, Regev A, Zhang F. Cell. 2023 Jan 5;186(1):209-229.e26. doi: 10.1016/j.cell.2022.11.026. PubMed 36608654.
Backbone
  Vector backbone: pLX_TRC317
  Backbone manufacturer: Broad Institute Genetic Perturbation Platform
  Backbone size w/o insert (bp): 8264
  Vector type: Mammalian Expression, Lentiviral
  Selectable markers: Puromycin
Growth in bacteria
  Bacterial resistance: Ampicillin, 100 μg/mL
  Growth temperature: 37°C
  Growth strain: NEB Stable
  Copy number: High Copy
Gene/Insert
  Gene/Insert name: YEATS4
  Species: H. sapiens (human)
  Insert size (bp): 888
  Entrez Gene: YEATS4 (a.k.a. 4930573H17Rik, B230215M10Rik, GAS41, NUBI-1, YAF9)
  Promoter: EF1a
  Tag / fusion protein: V5 (C terminal on insert)
  Cloning method: Gateway Cloning
  Sequencing primers: 5′ GGGTGGAGACTGAAGTTAGGCCAG; 3′ CACATAGCGTAAAAGGAGCAACATAG
Resource information
  A portion of this plasmid was derived from a plasmid made by: Broad Institute Genetic Perturbation Platform
Terms and licenses: Academic/Nonprofit Terms; Industry Terms: Not Available to Industry
Depositor comments: NM_006530.3 Please test multiple small colonies in case of plasmid recombination. To make this collection available in a timely manner, a portion of this collection was not fully sequenced by Addgene. If an Addgene verified full plasmid sequence is not available, please contact us prior to placing an order to request the full sequence.
How to cite: TFORF3388 was a gift from Feng Zhang (Addgene plasmid # 144864 ; http://n2t.net/addgene:144864 ; RRID:Addgene_144864)
