>Addgene plasmid #144864 | TFORF3388 | depositor partial sequence | sequence record 286707 | Insert
ATCGATTGATCAACAAGTTTGTACAAAAAAGTTGGGCATGTTCAAGAGAATGGCCGAATTTGGGCCTGAC
TCCGGCGGGAGAGTAAAGGGTGTTACTATCGTTAAACCAATAGTTTACGGTAATGTTGCTCGGTATTTTG
GAAAGAAAAGAGAAGAAGATGGGCACACTCATCAGTGGACAGTATATGTGAAACCATATAGAAATGAGGA
TATGTCAGCATATGTGAAGAAAATCCAGTTTAAATTACATGAAAGCTATGGCAATCCTTTAAGAGTTGTT
ACTAAACCTCCATATGAAATTACTGAAACAGGATGGGGTGAATTCGAAATAATCATCAAAATATTTTTCA
TTGACCCTAATGAAAGACCTGTAACCCTGTATCATTTGCTAAAGCTGTTTCAATCAGACACCAATGCAAT
GCTGGGGAAAAAGACAGTGGTTTCAGAGTTCTATGATGAAATGATATTTCAAGACCCAACAGCAATGATG
CAACAATTATTGACAACATCTCGTCAGCTAACATTAGGAGCCTATAAGCATGAAACAGAATTTGCAGAGC
TTGAAGTGAAAACCAGAGAAAAATTAGAAGCTGCTAAGAAAAAAACAAGCTTTGAGATTGCAGAGCTTAA
GGAGAGATTAAAAGCAAGTCGTGAAACTATAAATTGTTTAAAAAATGAAATCAGAAAACTTGAAGAAGAT
GACCAAGCAAAAGACATATACCCAACTTTCTTGTACAAAGTGGTTGATATCGGTAAGCCTATCCCTAACC
CTCTCCTCGGTCTCGATTCTACGTAGTAATGAACTAGTCCGTAACTTGAAAGTATTTCGATTTCTTGGCT
TTATATATCTTGTGGAAAGGACGAGTATTTAAAGATTCGAACCAATTA
