>Addgene plasmid #144864 | TFORF3388 | depositor partial sequence | sequence record 286708 | Barcode
GTATTTAAAGATTCGAACCAATTA
